>Addgene plasmid #126251 | pGWB14-LYX033 | addgene full sequence | sequence record 246477 | Addgene NGS Result
TCGGTCTTGCCTTGCTCGTCGGTGATGTACTTCACCAGCTCCGCGAAGTCGCTCTTCTTGATGGAGCGCA
TGGGGACGTGCTTGGCAATCACGCGCACCCCCCGGCCGTTTTAGCGGCTAAAAAAGTCATGGCTCTGCCC
TCGGGCGGACCACGCCCATCATGACCTTGCCAAGCTCGTCCTGCTTCTCTTCGATCTTCGCCAGCAGGGC
GAGGATCGTGGCATCACCGAACCGCGCCGTGCGCGGGTCGTCGGTGAGCCAGAGTTTCAGCAGGCCGCCC
AGGCGGCCCAGGTCGCCATTGATGCGGGCCAGCTCGCGGACGTGCTCATAGTCCACGACGCCCGTGATTT
TGTAGCCCTGGCCGACGGCCAGCAGGTAGGCCGACAGGCTCATGCCGGCCGCCGCCGCCTTTTCCTCAAT
CGCTCTTCGTTCGTCTGGAAGGCAGTACACCTTGATAGGTGGGCTGCCCTTCCTGGTTGGCTTGGTTTCA
TCAGCCATCCGCTTGCCCTCATCTGTTACGCCGGCGGTAGCCGGCCAGCCTCGCAGAGCAGGATTCCCGT
TGAGCACCGCCAGGTGCGAATAAGGGACAGTGAAGAAGGAACACCCGCTCGCGGGTGGGCCTACTTCACC
TATCCTGCCCGGCTGACGCCGTTGGATACACCAAGGAAAGTCTACACGAACCCTTTGGCAAAATCCTGTA
TATCGTGCGAAAAAGGATGGATATACCGAAAAAATCGCTATAATGACCCCGAAGCAGGGTTATGCAGCGG
AAAAGCGCCACGCTTCCCGAAGGGAGAAAGGCGGACAGGTATCCGGTAAGCGGCAGGGTCGGAACAGGAG
AGCGCACGAGGGAGCTTCCAGGGGGAAACGCCTGGTATCTTTATAGTCCTGTCGGGTTTCGCCACCTCTG
ACTTGAGCGTCGATTTTTGTGATGCTCGTCAGGGGGGCGGAGCCTATGGAAAAACGCCAGCAACGCGGCC
TTTTTACGGTTCCTGGCCTTTTGCTGGCCTTTTGCTCACATGTTCTTTCCTGCGTTATCCCCTGATTCTG
TGGATAACCGTATTACCGCCTTTGAGTGAGCTGATACCGCTCGCCGCAGCCGAACGACCGAGCGCAGCGA
GTCAGTGAGCGAGGAAGCGGAAGAGCGCCAGAAGGCCGCCAGAGAGGCCGAGCGCGGCCGTGAGGCTTGG
ACGCTAGGGCAGGGCATGAAAAAGCCCGTAGCGGGCTGCTACGGGCGTCTGACGCGGTGGAAAGGGGGAG
GGGATGTTGTCTACATGGCTCTGCTGTAGTGAGTGGGTTGCGCTCCGGCAGCGGTCCTGATCAATCGTCA
CCCTTTCTCGGTCCTTCAACGTTCCTGACAACGAGCCTCCTTTTCGCCAATCCATCGACAATCACCGCGA
GTCCCTGCTCGAACGCTGCGTCCGGACCGGCTTCGTCGAAGGCGTCTATCGCGGCCCGCAACAGCGGCGA
GAGCGGAGCCTGTTCAACGGTGCCGCCGCGCTCGCCGGCATCGCTGTCGCCGGCCTGCTCCTCAAGCACG
GCCCCAACAGTGAAGTAGCTGATTGTCATCAGCGCATTGACGGCGTCCCCGGCCGAAAAACCCGCCTCGC
AGAGGAAGCGAAGCTGCGCGTCGGCCGTTTCCATCTGCGGTGCGCCCGGTCGCGTGCCGGCATGGATGCG
CGCGCCATCGCGGTAGGCGAGCAGCGCCTGCCTGAAGCTGCGGGCATTCCCGATCAGAAATGAGCGCCAG
TCGTCGTCGGCTCTCGGCACCGAATGCGTATGATTCTCCGCCAGCATGGCTTCGGCCAGTGCGTCGAGCA
GCGCCCGCTTGTTCCTGAAGTGCCAGTAAAGCGCCGGCTGCTGAACCCCCAACCGTTCCGCCAGTTTGCG
TGTCGTCAGACCGTCTACGCCGACCTCGTTCAACAGGTCCAGGGCGGCACGGATCACTGTATTCGGCTGC
AACTTTGTCATGCTTGACACTTTATCACTGATAAACATAATATGTCCACCAACTTATCAGTGATAAAGAA
TCCGCGCGTTCAATCGGACCAGCGGAGGCTGGTCCGGAGGCCAGACGTGAAACCCAACATACCCCTGATC
GTAATTCTGAGCACTGTCGCGCTCGACGCTGTCGGCATCGGCCTGATTATGCCGGTGCTGCCGGGCCTCC
TGCGCGATCTGGTTCACTCGAACGACGTCACCGCCCACTATGGCATTCTGCTGGCGCTGTATGCGTTGGT
GCAATTTGCCTGCGCACCTGTGCTGGGCGCGCTGTCGGATCGTTTCGGGCGGCGGCCAATCTTGCTCGTC
TCGCTGGCCGGCGCCAGATCTGGGGAACCCTGTGGTTGGCATGCACATACAAATGGACGAACGGATAAAC
CTTTTCACGCCCTTTTAAATATCCGATTATTCTAATAAACGCTCTTTTCTCTTAGGTTTACCCGCCAATA
TATCCTGTCAAACACTGATAGTTTAAACGTTGCGATTAAGAATTCGAGCTCGGTACCCCCCTACTCCAAA
AATGTCAAAGATACAGTCTCAGAAGACCAAAGGGCTATTGAGACTTTTCAACAAAGGGTAATTTCGGGAA
ACCTCCTCGGATTCCATTGCCCAGCTATCTGTCACTTCATCGAAAGGACAGTAGAAAAGGAAGGTGGCTC
CTACAAATGCCATCATTGCGATAAAGGAAAGGCTATCATTCAAGATGCCTCTGCCGACAGTGGTCCCAAA
GATGGACCCCCACCCACGAGGAGCATCGTGGAAAAAGAAGACGTTCCAACCACGTCTTCAAAGCAAGTGG
ATTGATGTGACATCTCCACTGACGTAAGGGATGACGCACAATCCCACTATCCTTCGCAAGACCCTTCCTC
TATATAAGGAAGTTCATTTCATTTGGAGAGAACACGGGGGACAAGTTTGTACAAAAAAGCAGGCTCCACC
ACTAGTATGACGGCTGCCGGTGATAGAATGACGTCCGGCGGATCATCGGGGCGGTTGCCGACGTGGAAGG
AGAGGGAAAACAATAAGAGGAGAGAGAGGAGAAGAAGAGCTATCGCAGCCAAAATATTTACTGGGCTACG
AGCTCAAGGAAACTTCAAACTCCCCAAGCACTGTGATAATAACGAGGTCTTAAAAGCTCTCTGTCTAGAA
GCTGGTTGGGTCGTTGAAGATGATGGCACCACTTATCGCAAGGGAAACAGGCCTCCACCGATGGAAAATG
GTGGTGCCTCAATGAATAACAGCACATGCTCATCGATTCAGCCTAGCCCAATGTCGTCCTCTTACCCTAG
TCATGTACCTTCTTACCATGCCAGCCCAACATCATCCTCATTCCCTAGCCCCTCCCGTTGTGACGGAAAT
CCACCATCATACATCCTCCCCTTTCTCCATAACCTAGCTTACATTCCCTCTTCTCTCCCACCTCTTCGTG
TATCTAACAGTGCCCCTGTTACCCCACCTCTTTCTTCTCCTACCCGAAACTCAAACCCCAAACCTGTCTG
GGAATCACTCTCCAGTGTTCCATTGCATTCTTTCCACCACCCGCTTTTTGCTGCTTCTGCACCATCAAGT
CCCACTCGCCGCCAATACTCCAAGCCTGCTACAATTCCAGAATGTGATGAGTCTGATGTCGCCTCAGTTG
TGTCTGCACGCTGGGGCAGCTTCCAGACGGGGGCACCTTCAGCTGCTCCAACTTCGCCTACTTTTAACCT
TGTAAAGCCTATTCCTCAGCAGAATATTCTCTTAGATGCCTTAAGTGGCCGTGGGGCTTTTGGCTGGGCT
GAAGCAGCTCACAAGGGACATGGCTCTGAATTTAATTTTGAAAGCTGCAAAGTGATGGCATGGGAAGGTG
AGCGAATACATGAAGTTGCTGTTGATGATTTAGAGCTCACTCTTGGGAGTGGAAAGCCACGTGCTCCCGG
GGACCCAGCTTTCTTGTACAAAGTGGTTGATAACAGCGGGTTAATTAACATCTTTTACCCATACGATGTT
CCTGACTATGCGGGCTATCCCTATGACGTCCCGGACTATGCAGGATCCTATCCATATGACGTTCCAGATT
ACGCTGCTCAGTGCAGCGCTTAGAGCTCGAATTTCCCCGATCGTTCAAACATTTGGCAATAAAGTTTCTT
AAGATTGAATCCTGTTGCCGGTCTTGCGATGATTATCATATAATTTCTGTTGAATTACGTTAAGCATGTA
ATAATTAACATGTAATGCATGACGTTATTTATGAGATGGGTTTTTATGATTAGAGTCCCGCAATTATACA
TTTAATACGCGATAGAAAACAAAATATAGCGCGCAAACTAGGATAAATTATCGCGCGCGGTGTCATCTAT
GTTACTAGATCGGGAATTAGCTTCATCAACGCAAGACATGCGCACGACCGTCTGACAGGAGAGGAATTTC
CGACGAGCACAGAAAGGACTTGCTCTTGGACGTAGGCCTATTTCTCAGGCACATGTATCAAGTGTTCGGA
CGTGGGTTTTCGATGGTGTATCAGCCGCCGCCAACTGGGAGATGAGGAGGCTTTCTTGGGGGGCAGTCAG
CAGTTCATTTCACAAGACAGAGGAACTTGTAAGGAGATGCACTGATTTATCTTGGCGCAAACCAGCAGGA
CGAATTAGTGGGAATAGCCCGCGAATATCTAAGTTATGCCTGTCGGCATGAGCAGAAACTTCCAATTCGA
AACAGTTTGGAGAGGTTGTTTTTGGGCATACCTTTTGTTAGTCAGCCTCTCGATTGCTCATCGTCATTAC
ACAGTACCGAAGTTTGATCGATCTAGTAACATAGATGACACCGCGCGCGATAATTTATCCTAGTTTGCGC
GCTATATTTTGTTTTCTATCGCGTATTAAATGTATAATTGCGGGACTCTAATCATAAAAACCCATCTCAT
AAATAACGTCATGCATTACATGTTAATTATTACATGCTTAACGTAATTCAACAGAAATTATATGATAATC
ATCGCAAGACCGGCAACAGGATTCAATCTTAAGAAACTTTATTGCCAAATGTTTGAACGATCTGCTTCGA
CGCACTCCTTCTTTACTCCACCATCTCGTCCTTATTGAAAACGTGGGTAGCACCAAAACGAATCAAGTCG
CTGGAACTGAAGTTACCAATCACGCTGGATGATTTGCCAGTTGGATTAATCTTGCCTTTCCCCGCATGAA
TAATATTGATGAATGCATGCGTGAGGGGTATTTCGATTTTGGCAATAGCTGCAATTGCCGCGACATCCTC
CAACGAGCATAATTCTTCAGAAAAATAGCGATGTTCCATGTTGTCAGGGCATGCATGATGCACGTTATGA
GGTGACGGTGCTAGGCAGTATTCCCTCAAAGTTTCATAGTCAGTATCATATTCATCATTGCATTCCTGCA
AGAGAGAATTGAGACGCAATCCACACGCTGCGGCAACCTTCCGGCGTTCGTGGTCTATTTGCTCTTGGAC
GTTGCAAACGTAAGTGTTGGATCCCGGTCGGCATCTACTCTATTCCTTTGCCCTCGGACGAGTGCTGGGG
CGTCGGTTTCCACTATCGGCGAGTACTTCTACACAGCCATCGGTCCAGACGGCCGCGCTTCTGCGGGCGA
TTTGTGTACGCCCGACAGTCCCGGCTCCGGATCGGACGATTGCGTCGCATCGACCCTGCGCCCAAGCTGC
ATCATCGAAATTGCCGTCAACCAAGCTCTGATAGAGTTGGTCAAGACCAATGCGGAGCATATACGCCCGG
AGCCGCGGCGATCCTGCAAGCTCCGGATGCCTCCGCTCGAAGTAGCGCGTCTGCTGCTCCATACAAGCCA
ACCACGGCCTCCAGAAGAAGATGTTGGCGACCTCGTATTGGGAATCCCCGAACATCGCCTCGCTCCAGTC
AATGACCGCTGTTATGCGGCCATTGTCCGTCAGGACATTGTTGGAGCCGAAATCCGCGTGCACGAGGTGC
CGGACTTCGGGGCAGTCCTCGGCCCAAAGCATCAGCTCATCGAGAGCCTGCGCGACGGACGCACTGACGG
TGTCGTCCATCACAGTTTGCCAGTGATACACATGGGGATCAGCAATCGCGCATATGAAATCACGCCATGT
AGTGTATTGACCGATTCCTTGCGGTCCGAATGGGCCGAACCCGCTCGTCTGGCTAAGATCGGCCGCAGCG
ATCGCATCCATGGCCTCCGCGACCGGCTGCAGAACAGCGGGCAGTTCGGTTTCAGGCAGGTCTTGCAACG
TGACACCCTGTGCACGGCGGGAGATGCAATAGGTCAGGCTCTCGCTGAATTCCCCAATGTCAAGCACTTC
CGGAATCGGGAGCGCGGCCGATGCAAAGTGCCGATAAACATAACGATCTTTGTAGAAACCATCGGCGCAG
CTATTTACCCGCAGGACATATCCACGCCCTCCTACATCGAAGCTGAAAGCACGAGATTCTTCGCCCTCCG
AGAGCTGCATCAGGTCGGAGACGCTGTCGAACTTTTCGATCAGAAACTTCTCGACAGACGTCGCGGTGAG
TTCAGGCTTTTTCATATCGGGGTCGTCCTCTCCAAATGAAATGAACTTCCTTATATAGAGGAAGGGTCTT
GCGAAGGATAGTGGGATTGTGCGTCATCCCTTACGTCAGTGGAGATATCACATCAATCCACTTGCTTTGA
AGACGTGGTTGGAACGTCTTCTTTTTCCACGATGCTCCTCGTGGGTGGGGGTCCATCTTTGGGACCACTG
TCGGCAGAGGCATCTTGAACGATAGCCTTTCCTTTATCGCAATGATGGCATTTGTAGGTGCCACCTTCCT
TTTCTACTGTCCTTTTGATGAAGTGACAGATAGCTGGGCAATGGAATCCGAGGAGGTTTCCCGATATTAC
CCTTTGTTGAAAAGTCTCAATAGCCCTTTGGTCTTCTGAGACTGTATCTTTGATATTCTTGGAGTAGACG
AGAGTGTCGTGCTCCACCATGTTGACGGATCTCTAGGACGCGTCGACGCGTCGACGCGTCGACGCGTCGA
CGCGTCCTAGAAGCTAATTCACTGGCCGTCGTTTTACAACGTCGTGACTGGGAAAACCCTGGCGTTACCC
AACTTAATCGCCTTGCAGCACATCCCCCTTTCGCCAGCTGGCGTAATAGCGAAGAGGCCCGCACCGATCG
CCCTTCCCAACAGTTGCGCAGCCTGAATG
[44 nt withheld, positions 7170-7213]
C
[141 nt withheld, positions 7215-7355]
CCTTTGACGTTGGAGTCCACGTTCTTT
[37 nt withheld, positions 7383-7419]
ACCCTATCTCGGGCTATTCTTTTGATTTATAAGGGATTTTGCCGATTTCGGAACCACCATCAAACAGGAT
TTTCGCCTGCTGGGGCAAACCAGCGTGGACCGCTTGCTGCAACTCTCTCAGGGCCAGGCGGTGAAGGGCA
ATCAGCTGTTGCCCGTCTCACTGGTGAAAAGAAAAACCACCCCAGTACATTAAAAACGTCCGCAATGTGT
TATTAAGTTGTCTAAGCGTCAATTTGTTTACACCACAATATATCCTGCCACCAGCCAGCCAACAGCTCCC
CGACCGGCAGCTCGGCACAAAATCACCACTCGATACAGGCAGCCCATCAGTCCGGGACGGCGTCAGCGGG
AGAGCCGTTGTAAGGCGGCAGACTTTGCTCATGTTACCGATGCTATTCGGAAGAACGGCAACTAAGCTGC
CGGGTTTGAAACACGGATGATCTCGCGGAGGGTAGCATGTTGATTGTAACGATGACAGAGCGTTGCTGCC
TGTGATCAAATATCATCTCCCTCGCAGAGATCCGAATTATCAGCCTTCTTATTCATTTCTCGCTTAACCG
TGACAGGCTGTCGATCTTGAGAACTATGCCGACATAATAGGAAATCGCTGGATAAAGCCGCTGAGGAAGC
TGAGTGGCGCTATTTCTTTAGAAGTGAACGTTGACGATATCAACTCCCCTATCCATTGCTCACCGAATGG
TACAGGTCGGGGACCCGAAGTTCCGACTGTCGGCCTGATGCATCCCCGGCTGATCGACCCCAGATCTGGG
GCTGAGAAAGCCCAGTAAGGAAACAACTGTAGGTTCGAGTCGCGAGATCCCCCGGAACCAAAGGAAGTAG
GTTAAACCCGCTCCGATCAGGCCGAGCCACGCCAGGCCGAGAACATTGGTTCCTGTAGGCATCGGGATTG
GCGGATCAAACACTAAAGCTACTGGAACGAGCAGAAGTCCTCCGGCCGCCAGTTGCCAGGCGGTAAAGGT
GAGCAGAGGCACGGGAGGTTGCCACTTGCGGGTCAGCACGGTTCCGAACGCCATGGAAACCGCCCCCGCC
AGGCCCGCTGCGACGCCGACAGGATCTAGCGCTGCGTTTGGTGTCAACACCAACAGCGCCACGCCCGCAG
TTCCGCAAATAGCCCCCAGGACCGCCATCAATCGTATCGGGCTACCTAGCAGAGCGGCAGAGATGAACAC
GACCATCAGCGGCTGCACAGCGCCTACCGTCGCCGCGACCCCGCCCGGCAGGCGGTAGACCGAAATAAAC
AACAAGCTCCAGAATAGCGAAATATTAAGTGCGCCGAGGATGAAGATGCGCATCCACCAGATTCCCGTTG
GAATCTGTCGGACGATCATCACGAGCAATAAACCCGCCGGCAACGCCCGCAGCAGCATACCGGCGACCCC
TCGGCCTCGCTGTTCGGGCTCCACGAAAACGCCGGACAGATGCGCCTTGTGAGCGTCCTTGGGGCCGTCC
TCCTGTTTGAAGACCGACAGCCCAATGATCTCGCCGTCGATGTAGGCGCCGAATGCCACGGCATCTCGCA
ACCGTTCAGCGAACGCCTCCATGGGCTTTTTCTCCTCGTGCTCGTAAACGGACCCGAACATCTCTGGAGC
TTTCTTCAGGGCCGACAATCGGATCTCGCGGAAATCCTGCACGTCGGCCGCTCCAAGCCGTCGAATCTGA
GCCTTAATCACAATTGTCAATTTTAATCCTCTGTTTATCGGCAGTTCGTAGAGCGCGCCGTGCGTCCCGA
GCGATACTGAGCGAAGCAAGTGCGTCGAGCAGTGCCCGCTTGTTCCTGAAATGCCAGTAAAGCGCTGGCT
GCTGAACCCCCAGCCGGAACTGACCCCACAAGGCCCTAGCGTTTGCAATGCACCAGGTCATCATTGACCC
AGGCGTGTTCCACCAGGCCGCTGCCTCGCAACTCTTCGCAGGCTTCGCCGACCTGCTCGCGCCACTTCTT
CACGCGGGTGGAATCCGATCCGCACATGAGGCGGAAGGTTTCCAGCTTGAGCGGGTACGGCTCCCGGTGC
GAGCTGAAATAGTCGAACATCCGTCGGGCCGTCGGCGACAGCTTGCGGTACTTCTCCCATATGAATTTCG
TGTAGTGGTCGCCAGCAAACAGCACGACGATTTCCTCGTCGATCAGGACCTGGCAACGGGACGTTTTCTT
GCCACGGTCCAGGACGCGGAAGCGGTGCAGCAGCGACACCGATTCCAGGTGCCCAACGCGGTCGGACGTG
AAGCCCATCGCCGTCGCCTGTAGGCGCGACAGGCATTCCTCGGCCTTCGTGTAATACCGGCCATTGATCG
ACCAGCCCAGGTCCTGGCAAAGCTCGTAGAACGTGAAGGTGATCGGCTCGCCGATAGGGGTGCGCTTCGC
GTACTCCAACACCTGCTGCCACACCAGTTCGTCATCGTCGGCCCGCAGCTCGACGCCGGTGTAGGTGATC
TTCACGTCCTTGTTGACGTGGAAAATGACCTTGTTTTGCAGCGCCTCGCGCGGGATTTTCTTGTTGCGCG
TGGTGAACAGGGCAGAGCGGGCCGTGTCGTTTGGCATCGCTCGCATCGTGTCCGGCCACGGCGCAATATC
GAACAAGGAAAGCTGCATTTCCTTGATCTGCTGCTTCGTGTGTTTCAGCAACGCGGCCTGCTTGGCCTCG
CTGACCTGTTTTGCCAGGTCCTCGCCGGCGGTTTTTCGCTTCTTGGTCGTCATAGTTCCTCGCGTGTCGA
TGGTCATCGACTTCGCCAAACCTGCCGCCTCCTGTTCGAGACGACGCGAACGCTCCACGGCGGCCGATGG
CGCGGGCAGGGCAGGGGGAGCCAGTTGCACGCTGTCGCGCTCGATCTTGGCCGTAGCTTGCTGGACCATC
GAGCCGACGGACTGGAAGGTTTCGCGGGGCGCACGCATGACGGTGCGGCTTGCGATGGTTTCGGCATCCT
CGGCGGAAAACCCCGCGTCGATCAGTTCTTGCCTGTATGCCTTCCGGTCAAACGTCCGATTCATTCACCC
TCCTTGCGGGATTGCCCCGACTCACGCCGGGGCAATGTGCCCTTATTCCTGATTTGACCCGCCTGGTGCC
TTGGTGTCCAGATAATCCACCTTATCGGCAATGAAGTCGGTCCCGTAGACCGTCTGGCCGTCCTTCTCGT
ACTTGGTATTCCGAATCTTGCCCTGCACGAATACCAGCGACCCCTTGCCCAAATACTTGCCGTGGGCCTC
GGCCTGAGAGCCAAAACACTTGATGCGGAAGAAGTCGGTGCGCTCCTGCTTGTCGCCGGCATCGTTGCGC
CACATCTAGGTACTAAAACAATTCATCCAGTAAAATATAATATTTTATTTTCTCCCAATCAGGCTTGATC
CCCAGTAAGTCAAAAAATAGCTCGACATACTGTTCTTCCCCGATATCCTCCCTGATCGACCGGACGCAGA
AGGCAATGTCATACCACTTGTCCGCCCTGCCGCTTCTCCCAAGATCAATAAAGCCACTTACTTTGCCATC
TTTCACAAAGATGTTGCTGTCTCCCAGGTCGCCGTGGGAAAAGACAAGTTCCTCTTCGGGCTTTTCCGTC
TTTAAAAAATCATACAGCTCGCGCGGATCTTTAAATGGAGTGTCTTCTTCCCAGTTTTCGCAATCCACAT
CGGCCAGATCGTTATTCAGTAAGTAATCCAATTCGGCTAAGCGGCTGTCTAAGCTATTCGTATAGGGACA
ATCCGATATGTCGATGGAGTGAAAGAGCCTGATGCACTCCGCATACAGCTCGATAATCTTTTCAGGGCTT
TGTTCATCTTCATACTCTTCCGAGCAAAGGACGCCATCGGCCTCACTCATGAGCAGATTGCTCCAGCCAT
CATGCCGTTCAAAGTGCAGGACCTTTGGAACAGGCAGCTTTCCTTCCAGCCATAGCATCATGTCCTTTTC
CCGTTCCACATCATAGGTGGTCCCTTTATACCGGCTGTCCGTCATTTTTAAATATAGGTTTTCATTTTCT
CCCACCAGCTTATATACCTTAGCAGGAGACATTCCTTCCGTATCTTTTACGCAGCGGTATTTTTCGATCA
GTTTTTTCAATTCCGGTGATATTCTCATTTTAGCCATTTATTATTTCCTTCCTCTTTTCTACAGTATTTA
AAGATACCCCAAGAAGCTAATTATAACAAGACGAACTCCAATTCACTGTTCCTTGCATTCTAAAACCTTA
AATACCAGAAAACAGCTTTTTCAAAGTTGTTTTCAAAGTTGGCGTATAACATAGTATCGACGGAGCCGAT
TTTGAAACCACAATTATGGGTGATGCTGCCAACTTACTGATTTAGTGTATGATGGTGTTTTTGAGGTGCT
CCAGTGGCTTCTGTTTCTATCAGCTGTCCCTCCTGTTCAGCTACTGACGGGGTGGTGCGTAACGGCAAAA
GCACCGCCGGACATCAGCGCTATCTCTGCTCTCACTGCCGTAAAACATGGCAACTGCAGTTCACTTACAC
CGCTTCTCAACCCGGTACGCACCAGAAAATCATTGATATGGCCATGAATGGCGTTGGATGCCGGGCAACA
GCCCGCATTATGGGCGTTGGCCTCAACACGATTTTACGTCACTTAAAAAACTCAGGCCGCAGTCGGTAAC
CTCGCGCATACAGCCGGGCAGTGACGTCATCGTCTGCGCGGAAATGGACGAACAGTGGGGCTATGTCGGG
GCTAAATCGCGCCAGCGCTGGCTGTTTTACGCGTATGACAGTCTCCGGAAGACGGTTGTTGCGCACGTAT
TCGGTGAACGCACTATGGCGACGCTGGGGCGTCTTATGAGCCTGCTGTCACCCTTTGACGTGGTGATATG
GATGACGGATGGCTGGCCGCTGTATGAATCCCGCCTGAAGGGAAAGCTGCACGTAATCAGCAAGCGATAT
ACGCAGCGAATTGAGCGGCATAACCTGAATCTGAGGCAGCACCTGGCACGGCTGGGACGGAAGTCGCTGT
CGTTCTCAAAATCGGTGGAGCTGCATGACAAAGTCATCGGGCATTATCTGAACATAAAACACTATCAATA
AGTTGGAGTCATTACCCAATTATGATAGAATTTACAAGCTATAAGGTTATTGTCCTGGGTTTCAAGCATT
AGTCCATGCAAGTTTTTATGCTTTGCCCATTCTATAGATATATTGATAAGCGCGCTGCCTATGCCTTGCC
CCCTGAAATCCTTACATACGGCGATATCTTCTATATAAAAGATATATTATCTTATCAGTATTGTCAATAT
ATTCAAGGCAATCTGCCTCCTCATCCTCTTCATCCTCTTCGTCTTGGTAGCTTTTTAAATATGGCGCTTC
ATAGAGTAATTCTGTAAAGGTCCAATTCTCGTTTTCATACCTCGGTATAATCTTACCTATCACCTCAAAT
GGTTCGCTGGGTTTATCGCACCCCCGAACACGAGCACGGCACCCGCGACCACTATGCCAAGAATGCCCAA
GGTAAAAATTGCCGGCCCCGCCATGAAGTCCGTGAATGCCCCGACGGCCGAAGTGAAGGGCAGGCCGCCA
CCCAGGCCGCCGCCCTCACTGCCCGGCACCTGGTCGCTGAATGTCGATGCCAGCACCTGCGGCACGTCAA
TGCTTCCGGGCGTCGCGCTCGGGCTGATCGCCCATCCCGTTACTGCCCCGATCCCGGCAATGGCAAGGAC
TGCCAGCGCTGCCATTTTTGGGGTGAGGCCGTTCGCGGCCGAGGGGCGCAGCCCCTGGGGGGATGGGAGG
CCCGCGTTAGCGGGCCGGGAGGGTTCGAGAAGGGGGGGCACCCCCCTTCGGCGTGCGCGGTCACGCGCAC
AGGGCGCAGCCCTGGTTAAAAACAAGGTTTATAAATATTGGTTTAAAAGCAGGTTAAAAGACAGGTTAGC
GGTGGCCGAAAAACGGGCGGAAACCCTTGCAAATGCTGGATTTTCTGCCTGTGGACAGCCCCTCAAATGT
CAATAGGTGCGCCCCTCATCTGTCAGCACTCTGCCCCTCAAGTGTCAAGGATCGCGCCCCTCATCTGTCA
GTAGTCGCGCCCCTCAAGTGTCAATACCGCAGGGCACTTATCCCCAGGCTTGTCCACATCATCTGTGGGA
AACTCGCGTAAAATCAGGCGTTTTCGCCGATTTGCGAGGCTGGCCAGCTCCACGTCGCCGGCCGAAATCG
AGCCTGCCCCTCATCTGTCAACGCCGCGCCGGGTGAGTCGGCCCCTCAAGTGTCAACGTCCGCCCCTCAT
CTGTCAGTGAGGGCCAAGTTTTCCGCGAGGTATCCACAACGCCGGCGGCCGCGGTGTCTCGCACACGGCT
TCGACGGCGTTTCTGGCGCGTTTGCAGGGCCATAGACGGCCGCCAGCCCAGCGGCGAGGGCAACCAGCCC
GGTGAGCGTCGGAAAGGCGC
Features (pLannotate 1.2.2; 30 found; start..end, strand, type, name):
      3..89      -  CDS            traI (fragment): TRAI6_ECOLX - Experimental evidence at protein level: Swiss-Prot protein existence level 1. The initiation process of transfer DNA synthesis requires the interaction of at least three plasmid-specific components (TraH, I, and J) at the transfer origin resulting in the assembly of a specialised nucleoprotein complex - the relaxosome. Site- and strand-specific cleavage at the transfer origin is dependent on TraI and TraJ. From Escherichia coli.
    127..498     -  CDS            traJ: oriT-recognizing protein; traJ
    531..640     -  oriT           oriT: incP origin of transfer
    772..962     +  rep_origin     ori (fragment): high-copy-number ColE1/pMB1/pBR322/pUC origin of replication
   1321..1971    -  CDS            TetR: tetracycline resistance regulatory protein; tetR
   2077..2326    +  CDS            TcR (fragment): tetracycline efflux protein; tetA; confers resistance to tetracycline
   2436..2460    -  misc_feature   RB T-DNA repeat: right border repeat from nopaline C58 T-DNA
   2490..2508    +  misc_feature   MCS (fragment): pUC18/19 multiple cloning site
   2559..2900    +  promoter       CaMV 35S promoter: strong constitutive promoter from cauliflower mosaic virus
   2911..2935    +  protein_bind   attB1: mutant version of attB; recombination site for the Gateway® BP reaction BP Clonase™
   2947..3912    +  CDS            BEH2: BEH2_ARATH - Experimental evidence at protein level: Swiss-Prot protein existence level 1. From Arabidopsis thaliana (Mouse-ear cress).
   3923..3947    -  protein_bind   attB2: mutant version of attB; recombination site for the Gateway® BP reaction BP Clonase™
   3976..4065    +  CDS            3xHA: three tandem HA epitope tags
   4099..4351    +  terminator     NOS terminator: nopaline synthase terminator and poly(A) signal
   4780..5032    -  terminator     NOS terminator: nopaline synthase terminator and poly(A) signal
   5056..5484    -  CDS            nos (fragment): DHNO_AGRT7 - Protein inferred from homology: Swiss-Prot protein existence level 3. From Agrobacterium tumefaciens (strain T37).
   5500..6525    -  CDS            HygR: aminoglycoside phosphotransferase from E. coli; aph(4)-Ia; confers resistance to hygromycin
   6535..6879    -  promoter       CaMV 35S promoter: strong constitutive promoter from cauliflower mosaic virus
   6536..6582    -  promoter       minimal CaMV 35S promoter: minimal 35S promoter from cauliflower mosaic virus
   7017..7172    +  CDS            lacZα (fragment) (sequence partly withheld): LacZα fragment of β-galactosidase; lacZ fragment
   7170..7470    +  rep_origin     M13 ori (fragment) (sequence partly withheld): M13 bacteriophage origin of replication; arrow indicates direction of (+) strand synthesis
   7471..7601    +  CDS            lacI (fragment): lac repressor; lacI; The lac repressor binds to the lac operator to inhibit transcription in E. coli. This inhibition can be relieved by adding lactose or isopropyl-β-D-thiogalactopyranoside (IPTG).
   7655..7679    -  misc_feature   LB T-DNA repeat: left border repeat from nopaline C58 T-DNA
   9188..9251    -  CDS            TetR (fragment): tetracycline resistance regulatory protein; tetR
   9275..10423   -  CDS            trfA: trans-acting replication protein that binds to and activates oriV
  10722..11516   -  CDS            KanR: aminoglycoside phosphotransferase; aphA-3; confers resistance to kanamycin
  11708..12475   +  mobile_element IS1: prokaryotic transposable element IS1
  12484..12633   -  CDS            satA (fragment): STA_BACSU - Also known as yyaR. Experimental evidence at protein level: Swiss-Prot protein existence level 1. Involved in resistance to streptothricin, a broad-spectrum antibiotic produced by streptomycetes. Detoxifies streptothricin via acetylation of the beta amino group of the first beta-lysyl moiety of streptothricin. From Bacillus subtilis (strain 168).
  12829..13104   -  CDS            klaC (fragment): KLAC_ECOLX - Also known as telB. Protein predicted: Swiss-Prot protein existence level 4. Belongs to the kla operon, which is associated with cryptic tellurite resistance, and IncW plasmid fertility inhibition. From Escherichia coli.
  13168..13799   -  rep_origin     oriV: incP origin of replication
