[The description below was written by a language model from this plasmid's Addgene catalogue record and pLannotate feature annotations shown in this document.]
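Description:
pGWB14-LYX033 is a plant expression binary vector built on the pGWB14 backbone and intended for Agrobacterium-mediated transient or stable expression of a Nicotiana benthamiana transcription factor. The backbone carries broad-host-range IncP replication functions (oriV with the trans-acting replication protein trfA), which allow maintenance in both E. coli and Agrobacterium at low copy, together with oriT and traJ for conjugal mobilisation. Bacterial selection is by kanamycin through an aphA-3 type KanR gene. The annotation also picks up backbone remnants such as TetR and partial tetA sequences, an IS1 element, and fragments of a ColE1-type origin, lacZα, lacI and M13 ori, which appear to be vestigial.

The payload lies between the nopaline-type right and left T-DNA border repeats. A CaMV 35S promoter drives the insert, gene model Niben101Scf06112g01006.1, which is flanked by attB1 and attB2 Gateway sites and followed in the same orientation by a 3xHA epitope tag and a NOS terminator, giving a C-terminally HA-tagged protein. The record lists Gibson cloning as the assembly method. The automated annotation labels the open reading frame by similarity to Arabidopsis BEH2, a BES1/BZR1 homolog, suggesting the N. benthamiana protein belongs to that family, although the catalogue entry does not name it beyond the gene identifier. A second, oppositely oriented cassette within the T-DNA uses a CaMV 35S promoter to express the hygromycin phosphotransferase gene, terminated by NOS sequences, for selecting transformed plant cells. The HA tag makes the expressed factor suitable for antibody-based detection or pull-down, though the record does not specify particular downstream applications.
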