Addgene plasmid #126251: pGWB14-LYX033
Purpose: With a Nicotiana benthamiana transcription factor in PGWB14 backbone, for Agrobacterium mediated transient or stable expression corresponding transcription factor fused with a C-terminal HA tag.
Depositing lab: Silin Zhong. Depositing organization: Chinese University of Hong Kong.
Backbone
  Vector backbone: pGWB14
  Vector type: Plant Expression
  Selectable markers: Hygromycin
Growth in bacteria
  Bacterial resistance: Kanamycin, 50 μg/mL
  Growth temperature: 37°C
  Growth strain: DH5alpha
  Copy number: Low Copy
Gene/Insert
  Gene/Insert name: Niben101Scf06112g01006.1
  Species: Nicotiana benthamiana
  Promoter: CaMV 35S
  Tag / fusion protein: HA (C terminal on insert)
  Cloning method: Gibson Cloning
Terms and licenses: Academic/Nonprofit Terms; Industry Terms: Not Available to Industry
How to cite: pGWB14-LYX033 was a gift from Silin Zhong (Addgene plasmid # 126251 ; http://n2t.net/addgene:126251 ; RRID:Addgene_126251)
